Addgene plasmid #192341: pSLIK 3xFLAG-CSE1L neo
Purpose: Lentiviral expression vector for an inducible 3xFLAG-CSE1L
Depositing lab: Kevin Janes. Depositing organization: University of Virginia. Publication: Nucleocytoplasmic transport of active HER2 causes fractional escape from the DCIS-like state. Wang L, Paudel BB, McKnight RA, Janes KA. Nat Commun. 2023 Apr 13;14(1):2110. doi: 10.1038/s41467-023-37914-x. PubMed 37055441.
Backbone
  Vector backbone: pSLIK neo
  Backbone manufacturer: Addgene #25735
  Vector type: Lentiviral
Growth in bacteria
  Bacterial resistance: Ampicillin, 100 μg/mL
  Growth temperature: 30°C
  Growth strain: NEB Stable
  Copy number: High Copy
Gene/Insert
  Gene/Insert name: CSE1L (alt names: CAS; XPO2)
  Species: H. sapiens (human)
  Entrez Gene: CSE1L (a.k.a. CAS, CSE1, XPO2)
  Tag / fusion protein: 3xFLAG (N terminal on insert)
  Cloning method: Gateway Cloning
Terms and licenses: Academic/Nonprofit Terms; Industry Terms: Not Available to Industry
How to cite: pSLIK 3xFLAG-CSE1L neo was a gift from Kevin Janes (Addgene plasmid # 192341 ; http://n2t.net/addgene:192341 ; RRID:Addgene_192341)
