[The description below was written by a language model from this plasmid's Addgene catalogue record and pLannotate feature annotations shown in this document.]
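Description:
pSLIK 3xFLAG-CSE1L neo is a roughly 15 kb HIV-1-based lentiviral vector, built on the pSLIK neo single-vector inducible backbone, for doxycycline-regulated expression of human CSE1L (also known as CAS or XPO2) carrying an N-terminal 3xFLAG epitope tag. It is maintained in E. coli through a high-copy ColE1/pUC-type origin with ampicillin selection. The backbone also holds an f1 origin and an SV40/EM7-driven bleomycin/Zeocin resistance cassette lying outside the viral genome. A CMV enhancer/promoter fused to a truncated 5' LTR drives production of the packaging transcript. This transcript contains the Ψ packaging signal, a partial gag region, the RRE for Rev-dependent export, the cPPT/CTS, a WPRE and a truncated 3' LTR followed by a bGH polyadenylation signal.

The payload sits between attB1 and attB2 sites left by Gateway recombination, and consists of the tight TRE promoter (seven tet operators plus a minimal CMV promoter) directly upstream of the 3xFLAG-CSE1L open reading frame. Downstream, a constitutive human UbC promoter drives a bicistronic unit encoding the reverse tetracycline transactivator rtTA3, followed by an EMCV IRES and the neomycin phosphotransferase gene. A single integrated provirus therefore supplies the responder, the transactivator and a G418 selection marker. Transduced cells can be selected with G418, and tagged CSE1L is switched on when doxycycline allows rtTA3 to bind the TRE. The FLAG tag permits detection or immunoprecipitation of the exogenous protein. The record gives the purpose simply as inducible lentiviral expression of 3xFLAG-CSE1L; the associated study concerns nucleocytoplasmic transport of HER2.
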