Features (pLannotate 1.2.2; 40 found; start..end, strand, type, name):
     31..83      -  misc_feature   bom (fragment): basis of mobility region from pBR322
    238..617     +  enhancer       CMV enhancer: human cytomegalovirus immediate early enhancer
    618..817     +  promoter       CMV promoter: human cytomegalovirus (CMV) immediate early promoter
    835..1015    +  LTR            5' LTR (truncated): truncated 5' long terminal repeat (LTR) from HIV-1
   1062..1187    +  misc_feature   HIV-1 Ψ: packaging signal of human immunodeficiency virus type 1
   1171..1534    +  CDS            HIV-1 gag (fragment): gag protein from human immunodeficiency virus 1; gag
   1680..1913    +  misc_feature   RRE: The Rev response element (RRE) of HIV-1 allows for Rev-dependent mRNA export from the nucleus to the cytoplasm.
   2290..2390    +  CDS            Rev (fragment): human immunodeficiency virus 1 (HIV-1) Rev protein; rev; enhances nuclear export of unspliced and incompletely spliced viral mRNAs
   2440..2557    +  misc_feature   cPPT/CTS: central polypurine tract and central termination sequence of HIV-1
   2614..2638    +  protein_bind   attB1: mutant version of attB; recombination site for the Gateway® BP reaction BP Clonase™
   2670..2984    +  promoter       tight TRE promoter: Tet-responsive promoter PTight, consisting of seven tet operator sequences followed by the minimal CMV promoter
   2994..3059    +  CDS            3xFLAG: three tandem FLAG® epitope tags, followed by an enterokinase cleavage site
   3060..5972    +  CDS            CSE1L: XPO2_HUMAN - Also known as CAS From Homo sapiens (Human).
   6011..6035    -  protein_bind   attB2: mutant version of attB; recombination site for the Gateway® BP reaction BP Clonase™
   6085..7296    +  promoter       UbC promoter: human ubiquitin C promoter
   7355..8052    +  CDS            rtTA3 (fragment): reverse tetracycline transactivator 3 activates expression from Tet-responsive promoters in the presence of doxycycline
   7982..8092    +  CDS            VP48: 3 tandem repeats of the minimal activation domain of herpes simplex virus VP16 (Cheng et al., 2013)
   8265..8727    +  misc_feature   IRES: internal ribosome entry site (IRES) of the encephalomyocarditis virus (EMCV)
   8743..9537    +  CDS            NeoR/KanR: aminoglycoside phosphotransferase from Tn5; aph(3')-II (or nptII); confers resistance to neomycin, kanamycin, and G418 (Geneticin®)
   9565..9648    +  CDS            large T antigen (fragment): large T antigen from SV40 (simian virus 40)
   9682..9705    +  misc_feature   MCS (fragment): pBluescript multiple cloning site
   9705..10293   +  misc_feature   WPRE: woodchuck hepatitis virus posttranscriptional regulatory element
  10294..10313   +  misc_feature   MCS (fragment): pBluescript multiple cloning site
  10315..10815   +  CDS            nef (fragment): NEF_HV1LA - Experimental evidence at protein level: Swiss-Prot protein existence level 1. Extracellular Nef protein targets CD4(+) T-lymphocytes for apoptosis by interacting with CXCR4 surface receptors. From Human immunodeficiency virus type 1 group M subtype B (isolate Lai) (HIV-1).
  10822..11002   +  LTR            5' LTR (truncated): truncated 5' long terminal repeat (LTR) from HIV-1
  11034..11258   +  polyA_signal   bGH poly(A) signal: bovine growth hormone polyadenylation signal
  11262..11283   +  promoter       SV40 promoter (fragment): SV40 enhancer and early promoter
  11304..11732   +  rep_origin     f1 ori (sequence partly withheld): f1 bacteriophage origin of replication; arrow indicates direction of (+) strand synthesis
  11746..12075   +  promoter       SV40 promoter: SV40 enhancer and early promoter
  12123..12170   +  promoter       EM7 promoter: synthetic bacterial promoter&nbsp
  12189..12563   +  CDS            BleoR: antibiotic-binding protein; Sh ble from Streptoalloteichus hindustanus; confers resistance to bleomycin, phleomycin, and Zeocin™
  12573..12698   +  CDS            ble (fragment): BLE_KLEPN - Experimental evidence at protein level: Swiss-Prot protein existence level 1. Binding protein with a strong affinity to the bleomycin family of antibiotics. Binds to CL990; an antimitotic-antibiotic compound. From Klebsiella pneumoniae.
  12693..12814   +  polyA_signal   SV40 poly(A) signal: SV40 polyadenylation signal
  12885..12907   -  protein_bind   lac operator (fragment): The lac repressor binds to the lac operator to inhibit transcription in E. coli. This inhibition can be relieved by adding lactose or isopropyl-β-D-thiogalactopyranoside (IPTG). lac repressor encoded by lacI
  12911..12941   -  promoter       lac promoter: promoter for the E. coli lac operon
  12956..12977   -  protein_bind   CAP binding site: CAP binding activates transcription in the presence of cAMP. E. coli catabolite activator protein
  12990..13082   -  CDS            lacI (fragment): lac repressor; lacI; The lac repressor binds to the lac operator to inhibit transcription in E. coli. This inhibition can be relieved by adding lactose or isopropyl-β-D-thiogalactopyranoside (IPTG).
  13265..13853   -  rep_origin     ori: high-copy-number ColE1/pMB1/pBR322/pUC origin of replication
  14024..14884   -  CDS            AmpR: β-lactamase; bla; confers resistance to ampicillin, carbenicillin, and related antibiotics
  14885..14989   -  promoter       AmpR promoter: bla
>Addgene plasmid #192341 | pSLIK 3xFLAG-CSE1L neo | addgene full sequence | sequence record 376081 | Addgene NGS Result
GTCGACGGATCGGGAGATCTCCCGATCCCCTATGGTGCACTCTCAGTACAATCTGCTCTGATGCCGCATA
GTTAAGCCAGTATCTGCTCCCTGCTTGTGTGTTGGAGGTCGCTGAGTAGTGCGCGAGCAAAATTTAAGCT
ACAACAAGGCAAGGCTTGACCGACAATTGCATGAAGAATCTGCTTAGGGTTAGGCGTTTTGCGCTGCTTC
GCGATGTACGGGCCAGATATACGCGTTGACATTGATTATTGACTAGTTATTAATAGTAATCAATTACGGG
GTCATTAGTTCATAGCCCATATATGGAGTTCCGCGTTACATAACTTACGGTAAATGGCCCGCCTGGCTGA
CCGCCCAACGACCCCCGCCCATTGACGTCAATAATGACGTATGTTCCCATAGTAACGCCAATAGGGACTT
TCCATTGACGTCAATGGGTGGAGTATTTACGGTAAACTGCCCACTTGGCAGTACATCAAGTGTATCATAT
GCCAAGTACGCCCCCTATTGACGTCAATGACGGTAAATGGCCCGCCTGGCATTATGCCCAGTACATGACC
TTATGGGACTTTCCTACTTGGCAGTACATCTACGTATTAGTCATCGCTATTACCATGGTGATGCGGTTTT
GGCAGTACATCAATGGGCGTGGATAGCGGTTTGACTCACGGGGATTTCCAAGTCTCCACCCCATTGACGT
CAATGGGAGTTTGTTTTGGCACCAAAATCAACGGGACTTTCCAAAATGTCGTAACAACTCCGCCCCATTG
ACGCAAATGGGCGGTAGGCGTGTACGGTGGGAGGTCTATATAAGCAGCGCGTTTTGCCTGTACTGGGTCT
CTCTGGTTAGACCAGATCTGAGCCTGGGAGCTCTCTGGCTAACTAGGGAACCCACTGCTTAAGCCTCAAT
AAAGCTTGCCTTGAGTGCTTCAAGTAGTGTGTGCCCGTCTGTTGTGTGACTCTGGTAACTAGAGATCCCT
CAGACCCTTTTAGTCAGTGTGGAAAATCTCTAGCAGTGGCGCCCGAACAGGGACTTGAAAGCGAAAGGGA
AACCAGAGGAGCTCTCTCGACGCAGGACTCGGCTTGCTGAAGCGCGCACGGCAAGAGGCGAGGGGCGGCG
ACTGGTGAGTACGCCAAAAATTTTGACTAGCGGAGGCTAGAAGGAGAGAGATGGGTGCGAGAGCGTCAGT
ATTAAGCGGGGGAGAATTAGATCGCGATGGGAAAAAATTCGGTTAAGGCCAGGGGGAAAGAAAAAATATA
AATTAAAACATATAGTATGGGCAAGCAGGGAGCTAGAACGATTCGCAGTTAATCCTGGCCTGTTAGAAAC
ATCAGAAGGCTGTAGACAAATACTGGGACAGCTACAACCATCCCTTCAGACAGGATCAGAAGAACTTAGA
TCATTATATAATACAGTAGCAACCCTCTATTGTGTGCATCAAAGGATAGAGATAAAAGACACCAAGGAAG
CTTTAGACAAGATAGAGGAAGAGCAAAACAAAAGTAAGACCACCGCACAGCAAGCGGCCGCTGATCTTCA
GACCTGGAGGAGGAGATATGAGGGACAATTGGAGAAGTGAATTATATAAATATAAAGTAGTAAAAATTGA
ACCATTAGGAGTAGCACCCACCAAGGCAAAGAGAAGAGTGGTGCAGAGAGAAAAAAGAGCAGTGGGAATA
GGAGCTTTGTTCCTTGGGTTCTTGGGAGCAGCAGGAAGCACTATGGGCGCAGCGTCAATGACGCTGACGG
TACAGGCCAGACAATTATTGTCTGGTATAGTGCAGCAGCAGAACAATTTGCTGAGGGCTATTGAGGCGCA
ACAGCATCTGTTGCAACTCACAGTCTGGGGCATCAAGCAGCTCCAGGCAAGAATCCTGGCTGTGGAAAGA
TACCTAAAGGATCAACAGCTCCTGGGGATTTGGGGTTGCTCTGGAAAACTCATTTGCACCACTGCTGTGC
CTTGGAATGCTAGTTGGAGTAATAAATCTCTGGAACAGATTTGGAATCACACGACCTGGATGGAGTGGGA
CAGAGAAATTAACAATTACACAAGCTTAATACACTCCTTAATTGAAGAATCGCAAAACCAGCAAGAAAAG
AATGAACAAGAATTATTGGAATTAGATAAATGGGCAAGTTTGTGGAATTGGTTTAACATAACAAATTGGC
TGTGGTATATAAAATTATTCATAATGATAGTAGGAGGCTTGGTAGGTTTAAGAATAGTTTTTGCTGTACT
TTCTATAGTGAATAGAGTTAGGCAGGGATATTCACCATTATCGTTTCAGACCCACCTCCCAACCCCGAGG
GGACCCGACAGGCCCGAAGGAATAGAAGAAGAAGGTGGAGAGAGAGACAGAGACAGATCCATTCGATTAG
TGAACGGATCGGCACTGCGTGCGCCAATTCTGCAGACAAATGGCAGTATTCATCCACAATTTTAAAAGAA
AAGGGGGGATTGGGGGGTACAGTGCAGGGGAAAGAATAGTAGACATAATAGCAACAGACATACAAACTAA
AGAATTACAAAAACAAATTACAAAAATTCAAAATTTTCGGGTTTATTACAGGGACAGCAGAGATCCAGTT
TGGTTAATTCTAGACAGTTATCAACAAGTTTGTACAAAAAAGCAGGCTTTAAAGGAACCAATTCAGTCGA
CTGGATCCCGAGTTTACTCCCTATCAGTGATAGAGAACGTATGTCGAGTTTACTCCCTATCAGTGATAGA
GAACGATGTCGAGTTTACTCCCTATCAGTGATAGAGAACGTATGTCGAGTTTACTCCCTATCAGTGATAG
AGAACGTATGTCGAGTTTACTCCCTATCAGTGATAGAGAACGTATGTCGAGTTTATCCCTATCAGTGATA
GAGAACGTATGTCGAGTTTACTCCCTATCAGTGATAGAGAACGTATGTCGAGGTAGGCGTGTACGGTGGG
AGGCCTATATAAGCAGAGCTCGTTTAGTGAACCGTCAGATCGCCACTAGAATGGACTACAAAGACCATGA
CGGTGATTATAAAGATCATGACATCGATTACAAGGATGACGATGACAAGATGGAACTCAGCGATGCAAAT
CTGCAAACACTAACAGAATATTTAAAGAAAACACTTGATCCTGATCCTGCCATCCGACGTCCAGCTGAGA
AATTTCTTGAATCTGTTGAAGGAAATCAGAATTATCCACTGTTGCTTTTGACATTACTGGAGAAGTCCCA
GGATAATGTTATCAAAGTATGTGCTTCAGTAACATTCAAAAACTATATTAAAAGGAACTGGAGAATTGTT
GAAGATGAACCAAACAAAATTTGTGAAGCCGATCGAGTGGCCATTAAAGCCAACATAGTGCACTTGATGC
TTAGCAGCCCAGAGCAAATTCAGAAGCAGTTAAGTGATGCAATTAGCATTATTGGCAGAGAAGATTTTCC
ACAGAAATGGCCTGACTTGCTGACAGAAATGGTGAATCGCTTTCAGAGTGGAGATTTCCATGTTATTAAT
GGAGTCCTCCGTACAGCACATTCATTATTTAAAAGATACCGTCATGAATTTAAGTCAAACGAGTTATGGA
CTGAAATTAAGCTTGTTCTGGATGCCTTTGCTTTGCCTTTGACTAATCTTTTTAAGGCCACTATTGAACT
CTGCAGTACCCATGCAAATGATGCCTCTGCCCTGAGGATTCTGTTTTCTTCCCTGATCCTGATCTCAAAA
TTGTTCTATAGTTTAAACTTTCAGGATCTCCCTGAATTTTTTGAAGATAATATGGAAACTTGGATGAATA
ATTTTCATACTCTCTTAACATTGGATAATAAGCTTTTACAAACTGATGATGAAGAGGAAGCCGGCTTATT
GGAGCTCTTAAAATCCCAGATTTGTGATAATGCCGCACTCTATGCACAAAAGTACGATGAAGAATTCCAG
CGATACCTGCCTCGTTTTGTTACAGCCATCTGGAATTTACTAGTTACAACGGGTCAAGAGGTTAAATATG
ATTTGTTGGTAAGTAATGCAATTCAATTTCTGGCTTCAGTTTGTGAGAGACCTCATTATAAGAATCTATT
TGAGGACCAGAACACGCTGACAAGTATCTGTGAAAAGGTTATTGTGCCTAACATGGAATTTAGAGCTGCT
GATGAAGAAGCATTTGAAGATAATTCTGAGGAGTACATAAGGAGAGATTTGGAAGGATCTGATATTGATA
CTAGACGCAGGGCTGCTTGTGATCTGGTACGAGGATTATGCAAGTTTTTTGAGGGACCTGTGACAGGAAT
CTTCTCTGGTTATGTTAATTCCATGCTGCAGGAATACGCAAAAAATCCATCTGTCAACTGGAAACACAAA
GATGCAGCCATCTACCTAGTGACATCTTTGGCATCAAAAGCCCAAACACAGAAGCATGGAATTACACAAG
CAAATGAACTTGTAAACCTAACTGAGTTCTTTGTGAATCACATCCTCCCTGATTTAAAATCAGCTAATGT
GAATGAATTTCCTGTCCTTAAAGCTGACGGTATCAAATATATTATGATTTTTAGAAATCAAGTGCCAAAA
GAACATCTTTTAGTCTCGATTCCTCTCTTGATTAATCATCTTCAAGCTGAAAGTATTGTTGTTCATACTT
ACGCAGCTCATGCTCTTGAACGGCTCTTTACTATGCGAGGGCCTAACAATGCCACTCTCTTTACAGCTGC
AGAAATCGCACCGTTTGTTGAGATTCTGCTAACAAACCTTTTCAAAGCTCTCACACTTCCTGGCTCTTCA
GAAAATGAATATATTATGAAAGCTATCATGAGAAGTTTTTCTCTCCTACAAGAAGCCATAATCCCCTACA
TCCCTACTCTCATCACTCAGCTTACACAGAAGCTATTAGCTGTTAGTAAGAACCCAAGCAAACCTCACTT
TAATCACTACATGTTTGAAGCAATATGTTTATCCATAAGAATAACTTGCAAAGCTAACCCTGCTGCTGTT
GTAAATTTTGAGGAGGCTTTGTTTTTGGTGTTTACTGAAATCTTACAAAATGATGTGCAAGAATTTATTC
CATACGTCTTTCAAGTGATGTCTTTGCTTCTGGAAACACACAAAAATGACATCCCGTCTTCCTATATGGC
CTTATTTCCTCATCTCCTTCAGCCAGTGCTTTGGGAAAGAACAGGAAATATTCCTGCTCTAGTGAGGCTT
CTTCAAGCATTCTTAGAACGCGGTTCAAACACAATAGCAAGTGCTGCAGCTGACAAAATTCCTGGGTTAC
TAGGTGTCTTTCAGAAGCTGATTGCATCCAAAGCAAATGACCACCAAGGTTTTTATCTTCTAAACAGTAT
AATAGAGCACATGCCTCCTGAATCAGTTGACCAATATAGGAAACAAATCTTCATTCTGCTATTCCAGAGA
CTTCAGAATTCCAAAACAACCAAGTTTATCAAGAGTTTTTTAGTCTTTATTAATTTGTATTGCATAAAAT
ATGGGGCACTAGCACTACAAGAAATATTTGATGGTATACAACCAAAAATGTTTGGAATGGTTTTGGAAAA
AATTATTATTCCTGAAATTCAGAAGGTATCTGGAAATGTAGAGAAAAAGATCTGTGCGGTTGGCATAACC
AAATTACTAACAGAATGTCCCCCAATGATGGACACTGAGTATACCAAACTGTGGACTCCATTATTACAGT
CTTTGATTGGTCTTTTTGAGTTACCCGAAGATGATACCATTCCTGATGAGGAACATTTTATTGACATAGA
AGATACACCAGGATATCAGACTGCCTTCTCACAGTTGGCATTTGCTGGGAAAAAAGAGCATGATCCTGTA
GGTCAAATGGTGAATAACCCCAAAATTCACCTGGCACAGTCACTTCACAAGTTGTCTACCGCCTGTCCAG
GAAGGGTTCCATCAATGGTGAGCACCAGCCTGAATGCAGAAGCGCTCCAGTATCTCCAAGGGTACCTTCA
GGCAGCCAGTGTGACACTGCTTTAACAATTGGAAGACTAATGCGTTTTCGAGATATCTAGACCCAGCTTT
CTTGTACAAAGTGGTTGATAACATCTCGAGCCATAAAGATGGTTAATTAACCCACCCAAGATCTGGCCTC
CGCGCCGGGTTTTGGCGCCTCCCGCGGGCGCCCCCCTCCTCACGGCGAGCGCTGCCACGTCAGACGAAGG
GCGCAGCGAGCGTCCTGATCCTTCCGCCCGGACGCTCAGGACAGCGGCCCGCTGCTCATAAGACTCGGCC
TTAGAACCCCAGTATCAGCAGAAGGACATTTTAGGACGGGACTTGGGTGACTCTAGGGCACTGGTTTTCT
TTCCAGAGAGCGGAACAGGCGAGGAAAAGTAGTCCCTTCTCGGCGATTCTGCGGAGGGATCTCCGTGGGG
CGGTGAACGCCGATGATTATATAAGGACGCGCCGGGTGTGGCACAGCTAGTTCCGTCGCAGCCGGGATTT
GGGTCGCGGTTCTTGTTTGTGGATCGCTGTGATCGTCACTTGGTGAGTAGCGGGCTGCTGGGCTGGCCGG
GGCTTTCGTGGCCGCCGGGCCGCTCGGTGGGACGGAAGCGTGTGGAGAGACCGCCAAGGGCTGTAGTCTG
GGTCCGCGAGCAAGGTTGCCCTGAACTGGGGGTTGGGGGGAGCGCAGCAAAATGGCGGCTGTTCCCGAGT
CTTGAATGGAAGACGCTTGTGAGGCGGGCTGTGAGGTCGTTGAAACAAGGTGGGGGGCATGGTGGGCGGC
AAGAACCCAAGGTCTTGAGGCCTTCGCTAATGCGGGAAAGCTCTTATTCGGGTGAGATGGGCTGGGGCAC
CATCTGGGGACCCTGACGTGAAGTTTGTCACTGACTGGAGAACTCGGTTTGTCGTCTGTTGCGGGGGCGG
CAGTTATGGCGGTGCCGTTGGGCAGTGCACCCGTACCTTTGGGAGCGCGCGCCCTCGTCGTGTCGTGACG
TCACCCGTTCTGTTGGCTTATAATGCAGGGTGGGGCCACCTGCCGGTAGGTGTGCGGTAGGCTTTTCTCC
GTCGCAGGACGCAGGGTTCGGGCCTAGGGTAGGCTCTCCTGAATCGACAGGCGCCGGACCTCTGGTGAGG
GGAGGGATAAGTGAGGCGTCAGTTTCTTTGGTCGGTTTTATGTACCTATCTTCTTAAGTAGCTGAAGCTC
CGGTTTTGAACTATGCGCTCGGGGTTGGCGAGTGTGTTTTGTGAAGTTTTTTAGGCACCTTTTGAAATGT
AATCATTTGGGTCAATATGTAATTTTCAGTGTTAGACTAGTAAATTGTCCGCTAAATTCTGGCCGTTTTT
GGCTTTTTTGTTAGACGAAGCTTGGTACCGAGCTCGGATCTCCACCCCGTACCGGTCCTGCAGTCGAATT
CACCATGTCTAGACTGGACAAGAGCAAAGTCATAAACGGAGCTCTGGAATTACTCAATGGTGTCGGTATC
GAAGGCCTGACGACAAGGAAACTCGCTCAAAAGCTGGGAGTTGAGCAGCCTACCCTGTACTGGCACGTGA
AGAACAAGCGGGCCCTGCTCGATGCCCTGCCAATCGAGATGCTGGACAGGCATCATACCCACTTCTGCCC
CCTGGAAGGCGAGTCATGGCAAGACTTTCTGCGGAACAACGCCAAGTCATACCGCTGTGCTCTCCTCTCA
CATCGCGACGGGGCTAAAGTGCATCTCGGCACCCGCCCAACAGAGAAACAGTACGAAACCCTGGAAAATC
AGCTCGCGTTCCTGTGTCAGCAAGGCTTCTCCCTGGAGAACGCACTGTACGCTCTGTCCGCCGTGGGCCA
CTTTACACTGGGCTGCGTATTGGAGGAACAGGAGCATCAAGTAGCAAAAGAGGAAAGAGAGACACCTACC
ACCGATTCTATGCCCCCACTTCTGAGACAAGCAATTGAGCTGTTCGACCGGCAGGGAGCCGAACCTGCCT
TCCTTTTCGGCCTGGAACTAATCATATGTGGCCTGGAGAAACAGCTAAAGTGCGAAAGCGGCGGGCCGAC
CGACGCCCTTGACGATTTTGACTTAGACATGCTCCCAGCCGATGCCCTTGACGACTTTGACCTTGATATG
CTGCCTGCTGACGCTCTTGACGATTTTGACCTTGACATGCTCCCCGGGTAACTAAGTAAGGATCCGCGGC
CGCACTAGAGGAATTCCGCCCCTCTCCCCCCCCCCCCTCTCCCTCCCCCCCCCCTAACGTTACTGGCCGA
AGCCGCTTGGAATAAGGCCGGTGTGCGTTTGTCTATATGTTATTTTCCACCATATTGCCGTCTTTTGGCA
ATGTGAGGGCCCGGAAACCTGGCCCTGTCTTCTTGACGAGCATTCCTAGGGGTCTTTCCCCTCTCGCCAA
AGGAATGCAAGGTCTGTTGAATGTCGTGAAGGAAGCAGTTCCTCTGGAAGCTTCTTGAAGACAAACAACG
TCTGTAGCGACCCTTTGCAGGCAGCGGAACCCCCCACCTGGCGACAGGTGCCTCTGCGGCCAAAAGCCAC
GTGTATAAGATACACCTGCAAAGGCGGCACAACCCCAGTGCCACGTTGTGAGTTGGATAGTTGTGGAAAG
AGTCAAATGGCTCTCCTCAAGCGTATTCAACAAGGGGCTGAAGGATGCCCAGAAGGTACCCCATTGTATG
GGATCTGATCTGGGGCCTCGGTGCACATGCTTTACATGTGTTTAGTCGAGGTTAAAAAAACGTCTAGGCC
CCCCGAACCACGGGGACGTGGTTTTCCTTTGAAAAACACGATGATAAGCTTACCGGTCCACCATGATTGA
ACAAGATGGATTGCACGCAGGTTCTCCGGCCGCTTGGGTGGAGAGGCTATTCGGCTATGACTGGGCACAA
CAGACAATCGGCTGCTCTGATGCCGCCGTGTTCCGGCTGTCAGCGCAGGGGCGCCCGGTTCTTTTTGTCA
AGACCGACCTGTCCGGTGCCCTGAATGAACTGCAAGACGAGGCAGCGCGGCTATCGTGGCTGGCCACGAC
GGGCGTTCCTTGCGCAGCTGTGCTCGACGTTGTCACTGAAGCGGGAAGGGACTGGCTGCTATTGGGCGAA
GTGCCGGGGCAGGATCTCCTGTCATCTCACCTTGCTCCTGCCGAGAAAGTATCCATCATGGCTGATGCAA
TGCGGCGGCTGCATACGCTTGATCCGGCTACCTGCCCATTCGACCACCAAGCGAAACATCGCATCGAGCG
AGCACGTACTCGGATGGAAGCCGGTCTTGTCGATCAGGATGATCTGGACGAAGAGCATCAGGGGCTCGCG
CCAGCCGAACTGTTCGCCAGGCTCAAGGCGAGCATGCCCGACGGCGAGGATCTCGTCGTGACCCATGGCG
ATGCCTGCTTGCCGAATATCATGGTGGAAAATGGCCGCTTTTCTGGATTCATCGACTGTGGCCGGCTGGG
TGTGGCGGACCGCTATCAGGACATAGCGTTGGCTACCCGTGATATTGCTGAAGAGCTTGGCGGCGAATGG
GCTGACCGCTTCCTCGTGCTTTACGGTATCGCCGCTCCCGATTCGCAGCGCATCGCCTTCTATCGCCTTC
TTGACGAGTTCTTCTGATGTACAAGTAAAGCGGCCGCGACTCTAGATCATAATCAGCCATACCACATTTG
TAGAGGTTTTACTTGCTTTAAAAAACCTCCCACACCTCCCCCTGAACCTGAAACATAAAATGAATGCAAT
TGTTGTTGTTTAGTCCCTCCCAATTCGATATCAAGCTTATCGATAATCAACCTCTGGATTACAAAATTTG
TGAAAGATTGACTGGTATTCTTAACTATGTTGCTCCTTTTACGCTATGTGGATACGCTGCTTTAATGCCT
TTGTATCATGCTATTGCTTCCCGTATGGCTTTCATTTTCTCCTCCTTGTATAAATCCTGGTTGCTGTCTC
TTTATGAGGAGTTGTGGCCCGTTGTCAGGCAACGTGGCGTGGTGTGCACTGTGTTTGCTGACGCAACCCC
CACTGGTTGGGGCATTGCCACCACCTGTCAGCTCCTTTCCGGGACTTTCGCTTTCCCCCTCCCTATTGCC
ACGGCGGAACTCATCGCCGCCTGCCTTGCCCGCTGCTGGACAGGGGCTCGGCTGTTGGGCACTGACAATT
CCGTGGTGTTGTCGGGGAAATCATCGTCCTTTCCTTGGCTGCTCGCCTGTGTTGCCACCTGGATTCTGCG
CGGGACGTCCTTCTGCTACGTCCCTTCGGCCCTCAATCCAGCGGACCTTCCTTCCCGCGGCCTGCTGCCG
GCTCTGCGGCCTCTTCCGCGTCTTCGCCTTCGCCCTCAGACGAGTCGGATCTCCCTTTGGGCCGCCTCCC
CGCATCGATACCGTCGACCTCGATCGAGACCTAGAAAAACATGGAGCAATCACAAGTAGCAATACAGCAG
CTACCAATGCTGATTGTGCCTGGCTAGAAGCACAAGAGGAGGAGGAGGTGGGTTTTCCAGTCACACCTCA
GGTACCTTTAAGACCAATGACTTACAAGGCAGCTGTAGATCTTAGCCACTTTTTAAAAGAAAAGGGGGGA
CTGGAAGGGCTAATTCACTCCCAACGAAGACAAGATATCCTTGATCTGTGGATCTACCACACACAAGGCT
ACTTCCCTGATTGGCAGAACTACACACCAGGGCCAGGGATCAGATATCCACTGACCTTTGGATGGTGCTA
CAAGCTAGTACCAGTTGAGCAAGAGAAGGTAGAAGAAGCCAATGAAGGAGAGAACACCCGCTTGTTACAC
CCTGTGAGCCTGCATGGGATGGATGACCCGGAGAGAGAAGTATTAGAGTGGAGGTTTGACAGCCGCCTAG
CATTTCATCACATGGCCCGAGAGCTGCATCCGGACTGTACTGGGTCTCTCTGGTTAGACCAGATCTGAGC
CTGGGAGCTCTCTGGCTAACTAGGGAACCCACTGCTTAAGCCTCAATAAAGCTTGCCTTGAGTGCTTCAA
GTAGTGTGTGCCCGTCTGTTGTGTGACTCTGGTAACTAGAGATCCCTCAGACCCTTTTAGTCAGTGTGGA
AAATCTCTAGCAGGGCCCGTTTAAACCCGCTGATCAGCCTCGACTGTGCCTTCTAGTTGCCAGCCATCTG
TTGTTTGCCCCTCCCCCGTGCCTTCCTTGACCCTGGAAGGTGCCACTCCCACTGTCCTTTCCTAATAAAA
TGAGGAAATTGCATCGCATTGTCTGAGTAGGTGTCATTCTATTCTGGGGGGTGGGGTGGGGCAGGACAGC
AAGGGGGAGGATTGGGAAGACAATAGCAGGCATGCTGGGGATGCGGTGGGCTCTATGGCTTCTGAGGCGG
AAAGAACCAGCTGGGGCTCTAGGGGGTATCCCC
[124 nt withheld, positions 11304-11427]
C
[91 nt withheld, positions 11429-11519]
A
[49 nt withheld, positions 11521-11569]
CCTTTGACGTTGGAGTCCACGTTCTTT
[37 nt withheld, positions 11597-11633]
ACCCTATCTCGGTCTATTCTTTTGATTTATAAGGGATTTTGCCGATTTCGGCCTATTGGTTAAAAAATGA
GCTGATTTAACAAAAATTTAACGCGAATTAATTCTGTGGAATGTGTGTCAGTTAGGGTGTGGAAAGTCCC
CAGGCTCCCCAGCAGGCAGAAGTATGCAAAGCATGCATCTCAATTAGTCAGCAACCAGGTGTGGAAAGTC
CCCAGGCTCCCCAGCAGGCAGAAGTATGCAAAGCATGCATCTCAATTAGTCAGCAACCATAGTCCCGCCC
CTAACTCCGCCCATCCCGCCCCTAACTCCGCCCAGTTCCGCCCATTCTCCGCCCCATGGCTGACTAATTT
TTTTTATTTATGCAGAGGCCGAGGCCGCCTCTGCCTCTGAGCTATTCCAGAAGTAGTGAGGAGGCTTTTT
TGGAGGCCTAGGCTTTTGCAAAAAGCTCCCGGGAGCTTGTATATCCATTTTCGGATCTGATCAGCACGTG
TTGACAATTAATCATCGGCATAGTATATCGGCATAGTATAATACGACAAGGTGAGGAACTAAACCATGGC
CAAGTTGACCAGTGCCGTTCCGGTGCTCACCGCGCGCGACGTCGCCGGAGCGGTCGAGTTCTGGACCGAC
CGGCTCGGGTTCTCCCGGGACTTCGTGGAGGACGACTTCGCCGGTGTGGTCCGGGACGACGTGACCCTGT
TCATCAGCGCGGTCCAGGACCAGGTGGTGCCGGACAACACCCTGGCCTGGGTGTGGGTGCGCGGCCTGGA
CGAGCTGTACGCCGAGTGGTCGGAGGTCGTGTCCACGAACTTCCGGGACGCCTCCGGGCCGGCCATGACC
GAGATCGGCGAGCAGCCGTGGGGGCGGGAGTTCGCCCTGCGCGACCCGGCCGGCAACTGCGTGCACTTCG
TGGCCGAGGAGCAGGACTGACACGTGCTACGAGATTTCGATTCCACCGCCGCCTTCTATGAAAGGTTGGG
CTTCGGAATCGTTTTCCGGGACGCCGGCTGGATGATCCTCCAGCGCGGGGATCTCATGCTGGAGTTCTTC
GCCCACCCCAACTTGTTTATTGCAGCTTATAATGGTTACAAATAAAGCAATAGCATCACAAATTTCACAA
ATAAAGCATTTTTTTCACTGCATTCTAGTTGTGGTTTGTCCAAACTCATCAATGTATCTTATCATGTCTG
TATACCGTCGACCTCTAGCTAGAGCTTGGCGTAATCATGGTCATAGCTGTTTCCTGTGTGAAATTGTTAT
CCGCTCACAATTCCACACAACATACGAGCCGGAAGCATAAAGTGTAAAGCCTGGGGTGCCTAATGAGTGA
GCTAACTCACATTAATTGCGTTGCGCTCACTGCCCGCTTTCCAGTCGGGAAACCTGTCGTGCCAGCTGCA
TTAATGAATCGGCCAACGCGCGGGGAGAGGCGGTTTGCGTATTGGGCGCTCTTCCGCTTCCTCGCTCACT
GACTCGCTGCGCTCGGTCGTTCGGCTGCGGCGAGCGGTATCAGCTCACTCAAAGGCGGTAATACGGTTAT
CCACAGAATCAGGGGATAACGCAGGAAAGAACATGTGAGCAAAAGGCCAGCAAAAGGCCAGGAACCGTAA
AAAGGCCGCGTTGCTGGCGTTTTTCCATAGGCTCCGCCCCCCTGACGAGCATCACAAAAATCGACGCTCA
AGTCAGAGGTGGCGAAACCCGACAGGACTATAAAGATACCAGGCGTTTCCCCCTGGAAGCTCCCTCGTGC
GCTCTCCTGTTCCGACCCTGCCGCTTACCGGATACCTGTCCGCCTTTCTCCCTTCGGGAAGCGTGGCGCT
TTCTCATAGCTCACGCTGTAGGTATCTCAGTTCGGTGTAGGTCGTTCGCTCCAAGCTGGGCTGTGTGCAC
GAACCCCCCGTTCAGCCCGACCGCTGCGCCTTATCCGGTAACTATCGTCTTGAGTCCAACCCGGTAAGAC
ACGACTTATCGCCACTGGCAGCAGCCACTGGTAACAGGATTAGCAGAGCGAGGTATGTAGGCGGTGCTAC
AGAGTTCTTGAAGTGGTGGCCTAACTACGGCTACACTAGAAGAACAGTATTTGGTATCTGCGCTCTGCTG
AAGCCAGTTACCTTCGGAAAAAGAGTTGGTAGCTCTTGATCCGGCAAACAAACCACCGCTGGTAGCGGTG
GTTTTTTTGTTTGCAAGCAGCAGATTACGCGCAGAAAAAAAGGATCTCAAGAAGATCCTTTGATCTTTTC
TACGGGGTCTGACGCTCAGTGGAACGAAAACTCACGTTAAGGGATTTTGGTCATGAGATTATCAAAAAGG
ATCTTCACCTAGATCCTTTTAAATTAAAAATGAAGTTTTAAATCAATCTAAAGTATATATGAGTAAACTT
GGTCTGACAGTTACCAATGCTTAATCAGTGAGGCACCTATCTCAGCGATCTGTCTATTTCGTTCATCCAT
AGTTGCCTGACTCCCCGTCGTGTAGATAACTACGATACGGGAGGGCTTACCATCTGGCCCCAGTGCTGCA
ATGATACCGCGAGACCCACGCTCACCGGCTCCAGATTTATCAGCAATAAACCAGCCAGCCGGAAGGGCCG
AGCGCAGAAGTGGTCCTGCAACTTTATCCGCCTCCATCCAGTCTATTAATTGTTGCCGGGAAGCTAGAGT
AAGTAGTTCGCCAGTTAATAGTTTGCGCAACGTTGTTGCCATTGCTACAGGCATCGTGGTGTCACGCTCG
TCGTTTGGTATGGCTTCATTCAGCTCCGGTTCCCAACGATCAAGGCGAGTTACATGATCCCCCATGTTGT
GCAAAAAAGCGGTTAGCTCCTTCGGTCCTCCGATCGTTGTCAGAAGTAAGTTGGCCGCAGTGTTATCACT
CATGGTTATGGCAGCACTGCATAATTCTCTTACTGTCATGCCATCCGTAAGATGCTTTTCTGTGACTGGT
GAGTACTCAACCAAGTCATTCTGAGAATAGTGTATGCGGCGACCGAGTTGCTCTTGCCCGGCGTCAATAC
GGGATAATACCGCGCCACATAGCAGAACTTTAAAAGTGCTCATCATTGGAAAACGTTCTTCGGGGCGAAA
ACTCTCAAGGATCTTACCGCTGTTGAGATCCAGTTCGATGTAACCCACTCGTGCACCCAACTGATCTTCA
GCATCTTTTACTTTCACCAGCGTTTCTGGGTGAGCAAAAACAGGAAGGCAAAATGCCGCAAAAAAGGGAA
TAAGGGCGACACGGAAATGTTGAATACTCATACTCTTCCTTTTTCAATATTATTGAAGCATTTATCAGGG
TTATTGTCTCATGAGCGGATACATATTTGAATGTATTTAGAAAAATAAACAAATAGGGGTTCCGCGCACA
TTTCCCCGAAAAGTGCCACCTGAC
